>Addgene plasmid #29523 | dsRed-cent2 | addgene partial sequence | sequence record 149446 | DsRed1-N 5'-GTACTGGAACTGGGGGGACAG-3'
CGCCCTTGGTCACCTTCAGCTTCACGGTGTTGTGGCCCTCGTAGGGGCGGCCCTCGCCCTCGCCCTCGAT
CTCGAACTCGTGGCCGTTCACGGTGCCCTCCATGCGCACCTTGAAGCGCATGAACTCCTTGATGACGTTC
TTGGAGGAGCGCACCATGGTGGCGACCGGTGGATCCCGGGCCCGCGGTACCGTCGACTGCAGAATGATCC
CGGGATAGAGGCTGGTCTTTTTCATGATGCGCAGGAACTCTTGCTCACTGACCTCTCCATCTCCATCTCG
ATCAGCTTCATCAATCATTTCCTGCAGCTCCTCATCAGTCAGGTTCTCACCCAACTCCTTGGCCACGCGT
TTCAGATTTTTGAACGAAATCTTCCCAGTTTCATCATCATCAAAGAGCTTGAAAGCTTTCAGGATTTCTT
CTTTAGTATCTTTCTCAGACATTTTCTGGGTCATCACAGTTAAAAAGTCACCAAAGTTCATTTTTCCTGT
CCCTTCCTTATCAATTTCACTTATCATTTTCTTAATTTCTTCTTTCTTGGGTTCAAAGCCCAGGGCCCTC
ATTGCCACCTTCAGTTCTTTAACATCTATGGTGCCAGTTCCATCCGCATCGAAAAGATCAAAAGCTTCCC
GGATCTCCTGCTTTTGCTCTTCAGTAAGCTCAGGCTTAGGGCTCATTCTTTTTCGCTGAGAACTTGATGC
CATGTTTGCCTTCTTAAAGTTGGAGGAGGCCATAGAATTCGAAGCTTGAGCTCGAGATCTGAGTCCGGTA
GCGCTAGCGGATCTGACGGTTCACTAAACCAGCTCTGCTTATATAGACCTCCCACCGTACACGCCTACCG
CCCATTTGCGTCAATGGGGCGGAGTTGTTACGACATTTTGGAAAGTCCCGTTGA
