[The description below was written by a language model from this plasmid's Addgene catalogue record.]
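Description:
dsRed-cent2 is a mammalian expression plasmid built on the Clontech pDsRed1-N1 backbone (about 4.7 kb without insert), carrying human centrin 2 (CETN2, also known as CALT or CEN2). The coding sequence was inserted by restriction enzyme cloning upstream of the backbone's DsRed open reading frame, so the protein is produced as a fusion with the red fluorescent protein DsRed at its C terminus. The record does not explicitly name the promoter. However, the listed 5′ sequencing primer is CMV-F, which fits the N1-series design in which a CMV immediate-early promoter drives the fusion. The 3′ sequencing primer reads back from within DsRed across the junction with the insert.

The plasmid is propagated in E. coli under kanamycin selection. In mammalian cells the neomycin resistance marker allows G418 selection of stable transfectants. In this vector family a single resistance cassette usually serves both purposes. The copy number is recorded as unknown, and no feature table is supplied, so origins of replication and polyadenylation signals cannot be confirmed from the record.

Centrin 2 is a small calcium-binding protein that concentrates at centrioles, so a fluorescent centrin fusion works as a live-cell marker of the centrosome. The associated publication concerns Lis1, doublecortin and dynein in coupling the nucleus to the centrosome during neuronal migration. This suggests the construct was used to follow centrosome position relative to the nucleus in migrating neurons. The red label would also allow it to be combined with green fluorescent markers.
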