Addgene plasmid #29523: dsRed-cent2
Depositing lab: Joseph Gleeson. Depositing organization: University of California, San Diego (UCSD). Publication: Lis1 and doublecortin function with dynein to mediate coupling of the nucleus to the centrosome in neuronal migration. Tanaka T, Serneo FF, Higgins C, Gambello MJ, Wynshaw-Boris A, Gleeson JG. J Cell Biol. 2004 Jun 7. 165(5):709-21. 10.1083/jcb.200309025 PubMed 15173193.
Backbone
  Vector backbone: pDsRed1-N1
  Backbone manufacturer: Clontech
  Backbone size w/o insert (bp): 4700
  Vector type: Mammalian Expression
  Selectable markers: Neomycin (select with G418)
Growth in bacteria
  Bacterial resistance: Kanamycin, 50 μg/mL
  Growth temperature: 37°C
  Growth strain: DH5alpha
  Copy number: Unknown
Gene/Insert
  Gene/Insert name: Cent2 (alt name: Centrin 2)
  Species: H. sapiens (human)
  Entrez Gene: CETN2 (a.k.a. CALT, CEN2)
  Tag / fusion protein: dsRed (C terminal on backbone)
  Cloning method: Restriction Enzyme
  Sequencing primers: 5′ CMV-F; 3′ DsRed1-N
Terms and licenses: Academic/Nonprofit Terms; Industry Terms: Not Available to Industry
How to cite: dsRed-cent2 was a gift from Joseph Gleeson (Addgene plasmid # 29523 ; http://n2t.net/addgene:29523 ; RRID:Addgene_29523)
