LOCUS       Exported 5225 bp ds-DNA circular SYN 12-MAY-2021
DEFINITION  synthetic circular DNA
ACCESSION   .
VERSION     .
KEYWORDS    dsRed-cent2
SOURCE      synthetic DNA construct
  ORGANISM  synthetic DNA construct
REFERENCE   1 (bases 1 to 5225)
  AUTHORS   Tanaka T, Serneo FF, Higgins C, Gambello MJ, Wynshaw-Boris A,
            Gleeson JG
  TITLE     Lis1 and doublecortin function with dynein to mediate coupling of
            the nucleus to the centrosome in neuronal migration.
  JOURNAL   J Cell Biol. 2004 Jun 7. 165(5):709-21.
  PUBMED    15173193
REFERENCE   2 (bases 1 to 5225)
  AUTHORS   .
  TITLE     Direct Submission
  JOURNAL   Exported May 12, 2021 from SnapGene Server 1.1.58
            http://www.snapgene.com
FEATURES             Location/Qualifiers
     source          1..5225
                     /organism="synthetic DNA construct"
                     /mol_type="other DNA"
     enhancer        68..371
                     /label=CMV enhancer
                     /note="human cytomegalovirus immediate early enhancer"
     promoter        372..575
                     /label=CMV promoter
                     /note="human cytomegalovirus (CMV) immediate early
                     promoter"
     primer_bind     526..546
                     /label=CMV-F
                     /note="Human CMV immediate early promoter, forward primer"
     regulatory      1213..1222
                     /regulatory_class="other"
                     /note="vertebrate consensus sequence for strong initiation
                     of translation (Kozak, 1987)"
     CDS             1219..1899
                     /codon_start=1
                     /product="wild-type DsRed"
                     /label=DsRed1
                     /note="mammalian codon-optimized"
                     /translation="MVRSSKNVIKEFMRFKVRMEGTVNGHEFEIEGEGEGRPYEGHNTV
                     KLKVTKGGPLPFAWDILSPQFQYGSKVYVKHPADIPDYKKLSFPEGFKWERVMNFEDGG
                     VVTVTQDSSLQDGCFIYKVKFIGVNFPSDGPVMQKKTMGWEASTERLYPRDGVLKGEIH
                     KALKLKDGGHYLVEFKSIYMAKKPVQLPGYYYVDSKLDITSHNEDYTIVEQYERTEGRH
                     HLFL"
     primer_bind     complement(1402..1422)
                     /label=DsRed1-N
                     /note="DsRed1, reverse primer"
     primer_bind     1620..1639
                     /label=mCherry-F
                     /note="mCherry, forward primer"
     primer_bind     1814..1837
                     /label=DsRed1-C
                     /note="DsRed1, forward primer"
     polyA_signal    2020..2141
                     /label=SV40 poly(A) signal
                     /note="SV40 polyadenylation signal"
     primer_bind     complement(2057..2076)
                     /label=SV40pA-R
                     /note="SV40 polyA, reverse primer"
     primer_bind     2111..2130
                     /label=EBV-rev
                     /note="SV40 polyA terminator, reverse primer"
     rep_origin      complement(2148..2603)
                     /direction=LEFT
                     /label=f1 ori
                     /note="f1 bacteriophage origin of replication; arrow
                     indicates direction of (+) strand synthesis"
     primer_bind     complement(2285..2306)
                     /label=F1ori-F
                     /note="F1 origin, forward primer"
     primer_bind     2497..2516
                     /label=F1ori-R
                     /note="F1 origin, reverse primer"
     promoter        2630..2734
                     /gene="bla"
                     /label=AmpR promoter
     promoter        2736..3093
                     /label=SV40 promoter
                     /note="SV40 enhancer and early promoter"
     primer_bind     complement(2759..2779)
                     /label=pBABE 3'
                     /note="SV40 enhancer, reverse primer for pBABE vectors"
     rep_origin      2944..3079
                     /label=SV40 ori
                     /note="SV40 origin of replication"
     primer_bind     3006..3025
                     /label=SV40pro-F
                     /note="SV40 promoter/origin, forward primer"
     CDS             3128..3922
                     /codon_start=1
                     /gene="aph(3')-II (or nptII)"
                     /product="aminoglycoside phosphotransferase from Tn5"
                     /label=NeoR/KanR
                     /note="confers resistance to neomycin, kanamycin, and G418
                     (Geneticin(R))"
                     /translation="MIEQDGLHAGSPAAWVERLFGYDWAQQTIGCSDAAVFRLSAQGRP
                     VLFVKTDLSGALNELQDEAARLSWLATTGVPCAAVLDVVTEAGRDWLLLGEVPGQDLLS
                     SHLAPAEKVSIMADAMRRLHTLDPATCPFDHQAKHRIERARTRMEAGLVDQDDLDEEHQ
                     GLAPAELFARLKASMPDGEDLVVTHGDACLPNIMVENGRFSGFIDCGRLGVADRYQDIA
                     LATRDIAEELGGEWADRFLVLYGIAAPDSQRIAFYRLLDEFF"
     primer_bind     complement(3182..3201)
                     /label=Neo-R
                     /note="Neomycin resistance gene, reverse primer"
     primer_bind     3792..3811
                     /label=Neo-F
                     /note="Neomycin resistance gene, forward primer"
     primer_bind     complement(4110..4129)
                     /label=TK-pA-R
                     /note="Thymidine kinase polyA, reverse primer"
     polyA_signal    4154..4201
                     /label=HSV TK poly(A) signal
                     /note="herpes simplex virus thymidine kinase
                     polyadenylation signal (Cole and Stacy, 1985)"
     rep_origin      4530..5118
                     /direction=RIGHT
                     /label=ori
                     /note="high-copy-number ColE1/pMB1/pBR322/pUC origin of
                     replication"
     primer_bind     5019..5038
                     /label=pBR322ori-F
                     /note="pBR322 origin, forward primer"
ORIGIN
        1 catgcattag ttattaatag taatcaatta cggggtcatt agttcatagc ccatatatgg
       61 agttccgcgt tacataactt acggtaaatg gcccgcctgg ctgaccgccc aacgaccccc
      121 gcccattgac gtcaataatg acgtatgttc ccatagtaac gccaataggg actttccatt
      181 gacgtcaatg ggtggagtat ttacggtaaa ctgcccactt ggcagtacat caagtgtatc
      241 atatgccaag tacgccccct attgacgtca atgacggtaa atggcccgcc tggcattatg
      301 cccagtacat gaccttatgg gactttccta cttggcagta catctacgta ttagtcatcg
      361 ctattaccat ggtgatgcgg ttttggcagt acatcaatgg gcgtggatag cggtttgact
      421 cacggggatt tccaagtctc caccccattg acgtcaatgg gagtttgttt tggcaccaaa
      481 atcaacggga ctttccaaaa tgtcgtaaca actccgcccc attgacgcaa atgggcggta
      541 ggcgtgtacg gtgggaggtc tatataagca gagctggttt agtgaaccgt cagatccgct
      601 agcgctaccg gactcagatc tcgagctcaa gcttcgaatt ctatggcctc ctccaacttt
      661 aagaaggcaa acatggcatc aagttctcag cgaaaaagaa tgagccctaa gcctgagctt
      721 actgaagagc aaaagcagga gatccgggaa gcttttgatc ttttcgatgc ggatggaact
      781 ggcaccatag atgttaaaga actgaaggtg gcaatgaggg ccctgggctt tgaacccaag
      841 aaagaagaaa ttaagaaaat gataagtgaa attgataagg aagggacagg aaaaatgaac
      901 tttggtgact ttttaactgt gatgacccag aaaatgtctg agaaagatac taaagaagaa
      961 atcctgaaag ctttcaagct ctttgatgat gatgaaactg ggaagatttc gttcaaaaat
     1021 ctgaaacgcg tggccaagga gttgggtgag aacctgactg atgaggagct gcaggaaatg
     1081 attgatgaag ctgatcgaga tggagatgga gaggtcagtg agcaagagtt cctgcgcatc
     1141 atgaaaaaga ccagcctcta tcccgggatc attctgcagt cgacggtacc gcgggcccgg
     1201 gatccaccgg tcgccaccat ggtgcgctcc tccaagaacg tcatcaagga gttcatgcgc
     1261 ttcaaggtgc gcatggaggg caccgtgaac ggccacgagt tcgagatcga gggcgagggc
     1321 gagggccgcc cctacgaggg ccacaacacc gtgaagctga aggtgaccaa gggcggcccc
     1381 ctgcccttcg cctgggacat cctgtccccc cagttccagt acggctccaa ggtgtacgtg
     1441 aagcaccccg ccgacatccc cgactacaag aagctgtcct tccccgaggg cttcaagtgg
     1501 gagcgcgtga tgaacttcga ggacggcggc gtggtgaccg tgacccagga ctcctccctg
     1561 caggacggct gcttcatcta caaggtgaag ttcatcggcg tgaacttccc ctccgacggc
     1621 cccgtaatgc agaagaagac catgggctgg gaggcctcca ccgagcgcct gtacccccgc
     1681 gacggcgtgc tgaagggcga gatccacaag gccctgaagc tgaaggacgg cggccactac
     1741 ctggtggagt tcaagtccat ctacatggcc aagaagcccg tgcagctgcc cggctactac
     1801 tacgtggact ccaagctgga catcacctcc cacaacgagg actacaccat cgtggagcag
     1861 tacgagcgca ccgagggccg ccaccacctg ttcctgtagc ggccgcgact ctagatcata
     1921 atcagccata ccacatttgt agaggtttta cttgctttaa aaaacctccc acacctcccc
     1981 ctgaacctga aacataaaat gaatgcaatt gttgttgtta acttgtttat tgcagcttat
     2041 aatggttaca aataaagcaa tagcatcaca aatttcacaa ataaagcatt tttttcactg
     2101 cattctagtt gtggtttgtc caaactcatc aatgtatctt aaggcgtaaa ttgtaagcgt
     2161 taatattttg ttaaaattcg cgttaaattt ttgttaaatc agctcatttt ttaaccaata
     2221 ggccgaaatc ggcaaaatcc cttataaatc aaaagaatag accgagatag ggttgagtgt
     2281 tgttccagtt tggaacaaga gtccactatt aaagaacgtg gactccaacg tcaaaggnnn
     2341 nnnnnnnnnn nnnnnnnnnn nnnnnnnnnn nnnnnnnnnn nnnnnntnnn nnnnnnnnnn
     2401 nnnnnnnnnn nnnnnnnnnn nnnnnnnnnn nnnnnnnnnn nnnnnnnnnn nnnnnnnnnn
     2461 nnnnnnnnnn nnnnnnnngn nnnnnnnnnn nnnnnnnnnn nnnnnnnnnn nnnnnnnnnn
     2521 nnnnnnnnnn nnnnnnnnnn nnnnnnnnnn nnnnnnnnnn nnnnnnnnnn nnnnnnnnnn
     2581 nnnnnnnnnn nnnnnnnnnn nnncaggtgg cacttttcgg ggaaatgtgc gcggaacccc
     2641 tatttgttta tttttctaaa tacattcaaa tatgtatccg ctcatgagac aataaccctg
     2701 ataaatgctt caataatatt gaaaaaggaa gagtcctgag gcggaaagaa ccagctgtgg
     2761 aatgtgtgtc agttagggtg tggaaagtcc ccaggctccc cagcaggcag aagtatgcaa
     2821 agcatgcatc tcaattagtc agcaaccagg tgtggaaagt ccccaggctc cccagcaggc
     2881 agaagtatgc aaagcatgca tctcaattag tcagcaacca tagtcccgcc cctaactccg
     2941 cccatcccgc ccctaactcc gcccagttcc gcccattctc cgccccatgg ctgactaatt
     3001 ttttttattt atgcagaggc cgaggccgcc tcggcctctg agctattcca gaagtagtga
     3061 ggaggctttt ttggaggcct aggcttttgc aaagatcgat caagagacag gatgaggatc
     3121 gtttcgcatg attgaacaag atggattgca cgcaggttct ccggccgctt gggtggagag
     3181 gctattcggc tatgactggg cacaacagac aatcggctgc tctgatgccg ccgtgttccg
     3241 gctgtcagcg caggggcgcc cggttctttt tgtcaagacc gacctgtccg gtgccctgaa
     3301 tgaactgcaa gacgaggcag cgcggctatc gtggctggcc acgacgggcg ttccttgcgc
     3361 agctgtgctc gacgttgtca ctgaagcggg aagggactgg ctgctattgg gcgaagtgcc
     3421 ggggcaggat ctcctgtcat ctcaccttgc tcctgccgag aaagtatcca tcatggctga
     3481 tgcaatgcgg cggctgcata cgcttgatcc ggctacctgc ccattcgacc accaagcgaa
     3541 acatcgcatc gagcgagcac gtactcggat ggaagccggt cttgtcgatc aggatgatct
     3601 ggacgaagag catcaggggc tcgcgccagc cgaactgttc gccaggctca aggcgagcat
     3661 gcccgacggc gaggatctcg tcgtgaccca tggcgatgcc tgcttgccga atatcatggt
     3721 ggaaaatggc cgcttttctg gattcatcga ctgtggccgg ctgggtgtgg cggaccgcta
     3781 tcaggacata gcgttggcta cccgtgatat tgctgaagag cttggcggcg aatgggctga
     3841 ccgcttcctc gtgctttacg gtatcgccgc tcccgattcg cagcgcatcg ccttctatcg
     3901 ccttcttgac gagttcttct gagcgggact ctggggttcg aaatgaccga ccaagcgacg
     3961 cccaacctgc catcacgaga tttcgattcc accgccgcct tctatgaaag gttgggcttc
     4021 ggaatcgttt tccgggacgc cggctggatg atcctccagc gcggggatct catgctggag
     4081 ttcttcgccc accctagggg gaggctaact gaaacacgga aggagacaat accggaagga
     4141 acccgcgcta tgacggcaat aaaaagacag aataaaacgc acggtgttgg gtcgtttgtt
     4201 cataaacgcg gggttcggtc ccagggctgg cactctgtcg ataccccacc gagaccccat
     4261 tggggccaat acgcccgcgt ttcttccttt tccccacccc accccccaag ttcgggtgaa
     4321 ggcccagggc tcgcagccaa cgtcggggcg gcaggccctg ccatagcctc aggttactca
     4381 tatatacttt agattgattt aaaacttcat ttttaattta aaaggatcta ggtgaagatc
     4441 ctttttgata atctcatgac caaaatccct taacgtgagt tttcgttcca ctgagcgtca
     4501 gaccccgtag aaaagatcaa aggatcttct tgagatcctt tttttctgcg cgtaatctgc
     4561 tgcttgcaaa caaaaaaacc accgctacca gcggtggttt gtttgccgga tcaagagcta
     4621 ccaactcttt ttccgaaggt aactggcttc agcagagcgc agataccaaa tactgttctt
     4681 ctagtgtagc cgtagttagg ccaccacttc aagaactctg tagcaccgcc tacatacctc
     4741 gctctgctaa tcctgttacc agtggctgct gccagtggcg ataagtcgtg tcttaccggg
     4801 ttggactcaa gacgatagtt accggataag gcgcagcggt cgggctgaac ggggggttcg
     4861 tgcacacagc ccagcttgga gcgaacgacc tacaccgaac tgagatacct acagcgtgag
     4921 ctatgagaaa gcgccacgct tcccgaaggg agaaaggcgg acaggtatcc ggtaagcggc
     4981 agggtcggaa caggagagcg cacgagggag cttccagggg gaaacgcctg gtatctttat
     5041 agtcctgtcg ggtttcgcca cctctgactt gagcgtcgat ttttgtgatg ctcgtcaggg
     5101 gggcggagcc tatggaaaaa cgccagcaac gcggcctttt tacggttcct ggccttttgc
     5161 tggccttttg ctcacatgtt ctttcctgcg ttatcccctg attctgtgga taaccgtatt
     5221 accgc
//
